Addgene plasmid #195384: sfCherry11-WT-PTPN22
Purpose: Mammalian expression of human wild-type PTPN22 with sfCherry(11) tag
Depositing lab: Patrick Concannon. Depositing organization: University of Florida.
Backbone
  Vector backbone: pCMV-Tag2
  Vector type: Mammalian Expression
Growth in bacteria
  Bacterial resistance: Kanamycin, 50 μg/mL
  Growth temperature: 37°C
  Growth strain: DH5alpha
  Copy number: Unknown
Gene/Insert
  Gene/Insert name: PTPN22
  Species: H. sapiens (human)
  Entrez Gene: PTPN22 (a.k.a. LYP, LYP1, LYP2, PEP, PTPN22.5, PTPN22.6, PTPN8)
  Tag / fusion protein: sfCherry(11) (N terminal on backbone)
  Cloning method: Restriction Enzyme; 5′ cloning site unknown (unknown if destroyed); 3′ cloning site unknown (unknown if destroyed)
Terms and licenses: Academic/Nonprofit Terms; Industry Terms: Not Available to Industry
How to cite: sfCherry11-WT-PTPN22 was a gift from Patrick Concannon (Addgene plasmid # 195384 ; http://n2t.net/addgene:195384 ; RRID:Addgene_195384)
