[The description below was written by a language model from this plasmid's Addgene catalogue record and pLannotate feature annotations shown in this document.]
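Description:
sfCherry11-WT-PTPN22 is a mammalian expression plasmid of about 6.8 kb built on the pCMV-Tag2 backbone, designed to express wild-type human PTPN22 carrying an N-terminal sfCherry(11) tag. PTPN22 (also known as LYP) is a protein tyrosine phosphatase that acts as a negative regulator of T-cell receptor signalling by dephosphorylating kinases such as LCK and ZAP70. Transcription is driven by the human cytomegalovirus immediate-early enhancer and promoter and is terminated by an SV40 polyadenylation signal, preceded by small fragments of SV40 small t intron and large T antigen sequence that are remnants of the backbone. Immediately upstream of the PTPN22 reading frame, the annotation software detects a short stretch matching a Discosoma-derived fluorescent protein. This is consistent with the sfCherry(11) tag, the eleventh beta-strand of a split superfolder Cherry. On its own such a fragment is non-fluorescent, and it yields red fluorescence only when complemented by the separately expressed sfCherry(1-10) fragment, which allows labelling of the tagged protein in cells with a very small fusion. T3 and T7 phage promoters flank the insert, and the cloning sites used are not recorded.

The plasmid replicates in E. coli from a high-copy ColE1/pUC-type origin and also carries an f1 origin for single-stranded DNA production. A single NeoR/KanR gene (Tn5 aminoglycoside phosphotransferase) sits behind tandem bacterial (bla) and SV40 early promoters and is followed by an HSV TK polyadenylation signal, so it provides kanamycin selection in bacteria and can support G418 selection in mammalian cells. The stated purpose is simply expression of tagged wild-type PTPN22 in mammalian cells. The "WT" designation suggests a reference for comparison with variant forms, although the record does not say so.
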