Features (pLannotate 1.2.2; 20 found; start..end, strand, type, name):
     67..370     +  enhancer       CMV enhancer: human cytomegalovirus immediate early enhancer
    371..574     +  promoter       CMV promoter: human cytomegalovirus (CMV) immediate early promoter
    620..638     +  promoter       T3 promoter: promoter for bacteriophage T3 RNA polymerase
    651..674     +  misc_feature   MCS (fragment): pBluescript multiple cloning site
    682..747     +  CDS            Blue102 (fragment) (sequence partly withheld): Blue102 is a fluorescent protein published in 2010, derived from Discosoma sp..
    739..3159    +  CDS            PTPN22 (sequence partly withheld): PTN22_HUMAN - Also known as PTPN8. Experimental evidence at protein level: Swiss-Prot protein existence level 1. Acts as negative regulator of T-cell receptor (TCR) signaling by direct dephosphorylation of the Src family kinases LCK and FYN, ITAMs of the TCRz/CD3 complex, as well as ZAP70, VAV, VCP and other key signaling molecules (PubMed:16461343, PubMed:18056643). Associates with and probably dephosphorylates CBL. Dephosphorylates LCK at its activating 'Tyr-394' residue (PubMed:21719704). Dephosphorylates ZAP70 at its activating 'Tyr-493' residue (PubMed:16461343). Dephosphorylates the immu
   3201..3223    +  misc_feature   MCS (fragment): pBluescript multiple cloning site
   3263..3281    -  promoter       T7 promoter: promoter for bacteriophage T7 RNA polymerase
   3291..3330    +  CDS            lacZα (fragment): LacZα fragment of β-galactosidase; lacZ fragment
   3340..3395    +  intron         small t intron (fragment): SV40 (simian virus 40) small t antigen intron
   3395..3532    +  CDS            large T antigen (fragment): large T antigen from SV40 (simian virus 40)
   3555..3676    +  polyA_signal   SV40 poly(A) signal: SV40 polyadenylation signal
   3710..4138    -  rep_origin     f1 ori (sequence partly withheld): f1 bacteriophage origin of replication; arrow indicates direction of (+) strand synthesis
   4165..4267    +  promoter       AmpR promoter: bla
   4271..4628    +  promoter       SV40 promoter: SV40 enhancer and early promoter
   4663..5457    +  CDS            NeoR/KanR: aminoglycoside phosphotransferase from Tn5; aph(3')-II (or nptII); confers resistance to neomycin, kanamycin, and G418 (Geneticin®)
   5478..5630    +  CDS            ble (fragment): BLE_KLEPN - Experimental evidence at protein level: Swiss-Prot protein existence level 1. Binding protein with a strong affinity to the bleomycin family of antibiotics. Binds to CL990; an antimitotic-antibiotic compound. From Klebsiella pneumoniae.
   5689..5736    +  polyA_signal   HSV TK poly(A) signal: herpes simplex virus thymidine kinase polyadenylation signal (Cole and Stacy, 1985)
   5827..5843    -  polyA_signal   bGH poly(A) signal (fragment): bovine growth hormone polyadenylation signal
   6065..6653    +  rep_origin     ori: high-copy-number ColE1/pMB1/pBR322/pUC origin of replication
>Addgene plasmid #195384 | sfCherry11-WT-PTPN22 | addgene full sequence | sequence record 386968 | Addgene NGS Result
ATGCATTAGTTATTAATAGTAATCAATTACGGGGTCATTAGTTCATAGCCCATATATGGAGTTCCGCGTT
ACATAACTTACGGTAAATGGCCCGCCTGGCTGACCGCCCAACGACCCCCGCCCATTGACGTCAATAATGA
CGTATGTTCCCATAGTAACGCCAATAGGGACTTTCCATTGACGTCAATGGGTGGAGTATTTACGGTAAAC
TGCCCACTTGGCAGTACATCAAGTGTATCATATGCCAAGTACGCCCCCTATTGACGTCAATGACGGTAAA
TGGCCCGCCTGGCATTATGCCCAGTACATGACCTTATGGGACTTTCCTACTTGGCAGTACATCTACGTAT
TAGTCATCGCTATTACCATGGTGATGCGGTTTTGGCAGTACATCAATGGGCGTGGATAGCGGTTTGACTC
ACGGGGATTTCCAAGTCTCCACCCCATTGACGTCAATGGGAGTTTGTTTTGGCACCAAAATCAACGGGAC
TTTCCAAAATGTCGTAACAACTCCGCCCCATTGACGCAAATGGGCGGTAGGCGTGTACGGTGGGAGGTCT
ATATAAGCAGAGCTGGTTTAGTGAACCGTCAGATCCGCTAGCGATTACGCCAAGCTCGAAATTAACCCTC
ACTAAAGGGAACAAAAGCTGGAGCTCCACCGCGGTGGCGGCCGCCACCATGTACACCATCGTGGAGCAGT
ACGAGAGAGCCGAGGCCAGACACAGCACCGGTGGCGGC
[900 nt withheld, positions 739-1638]
CATTCTGGAACAGAGAGTCAAGCAAAGCATTGTATTCCTGAGAAAAATCACACTCTCCAAGCAGACTCTT
ATTCTCCTAATTTACCAAAAAGTACCACAAAAGCAGCAAAAATGATGAACCAACAAAGGACAAAAATGGA
AATCAAAGAATCTTCTTCCTTTGACTTTAGGACTTCTGAAATAAGTGCAAAAGAAGAGCTAGTTTTGCAC
CCTGCTAAATCAAGCACTTCTTTTGACTTTCTGGAGCTAAATTACAGTTTTGACAAAAATGCTGACACAA
CCATGAAATGGCAGACAAAGGCATTTCCAATAGTTGGGGAGCCTCTTCAGAAGCATCAAAGTTTGGATTT
GGGCTCTCTTTTGTTTGAGGGATGTTCTAATTCTAAACCTGTAAATGCAGCAGGAAGATATTTTAATTCA
AAGGTGCCAATAACACGGACCAAATCAACTCCTTTTGAATTGATACAGCAGAGAGAAACCAAGGAGGTGG
ACAGCAAGGAAAACTTTTCTTATTTGGAATCTCAACCACATGATTCTTGTTTTGTAGAGATGCAGGCTCA
AAAAGTAATGCATGTTTCTTCAGCAGAACTGAATTATTCACTGCCATATGACTCTAAACACCAAATACGT
AATGCCTCTAATGTAAAGCACCATGACTCTAGTGCTCTTGGTGTATATTCTTACATACCTTTAGTGGAAA
ATCCTTATTTTTCATCATGGCCTCCAAGTGGTACCAGTTCTAAGATGTCTCTTGATTTACCTGAGAAGCA
AGATGGAACTGTTTTTCCTTCTTCTCTGTTGCCAACATCCTCTACATCCCTCTTCTCTTATTACAATTCA
CATGATTCTTTATCACTGAATTCTCCAACCAATATTTCCTCACTATTGAACCAGGAGTCAGCTGTACTAG
CAACTGCTCCAAGGATAGATGATGAAATCCCCCCTCCACTTCCTGTACGGACACCTGAATCATTTATTGT
GGTTGAGGAAGCTGGAGAATTCTCACCAAATGTTCCCAAATCCTTATCCTCAGCTGTGAAGGTAAAAATT
GGAACATCACTGGAATGGGGTGGAACATCTGAACCAAAGAAATTTGATGACTCTGTGATACTTAGACCAA
GCAAGAGTGTAAAACTCCGAAGTCCTAAATCAGAACTACATCAAGATCGTTCTTCTCCCCCACCTCCTCT
CCCAGAAAGAACTCTAGAGTCCTTCTTTCTTGCCGATGAAGATTGTATGCAGGCCCAATCTATAGAAACA
TATTCTACTAGCTATCCTGACACCATGGAAAATTCAACATCTTCAAAACAGACACTGAAGACTCCTGGAA
AAAGTTTCACAAGGAGTAAGAGTTTGAAAATTTTGCGAAACATGAAAAAGAGTATCTGTAATTCTTGCCC
ACCAAACAAGCCTGCAGAATCTGTTCAGTCAAATAACTCCAGCTCATTTCTGAATTTTGGTTTTGCAAAC
CGTTTTTCAAAACCCAAAGGACCAAGGAATCCACCACCAACTTGGAATATTTAATAAAACTCCAGATTTA
TAATAATATGGGCTGCAAGTACACCTCGAGGGGGGGCCCGGTACCTTAATTAATTAAGGTACCAGGTAAG
TGTACCCAATTCGCCCTATAGTGAGTCGTATTACAATTCACTCGATCGCCCTTCCCAACAGTTGCGCAGC
CTGAATGGCGAATGGAGATCCAATTTTTAAGTGTATAATGTGTTAAACTACTGATTCTAATTGTTTGTGT
ATTTTAGATTCACAGTCCCAAGGCTCATTTCAGGCCCCTCAGTCCTCACAGTCTGTTCATGATCATAATC
AGCCATACCACATTTGTAGAGGTTTTACTTGCTTTAAAAAACCTCCCACACCTCCCCCTGAACCTGAAAC
ATAAAATGAATGCAATTGTTGTTGTTAACTTGTTTATTGCAGCTTATAATGGTTACAAATAAAGCAATAG
CATCACAAATTTCACAAATAAAGCATTTTTTTCACTGCATTCTAGTTGTGGTTTGTCCAAACTCATCAAT
GTATCTTAACGCGTAAATTGTAAGCGTTAATATTTTGTTAAAATTCGCGTTAAATTTTTGTTAAATCAGC
TCATTTTTTAACCAATAGGCCGAAATCGGCAAAATCCCTTATAAATCAAAAGAATAGACCGAGATAGGGT
[37 nt withheld, positions 3809-3845]
AAAGAACGTGGACTCCAACGTCAAAGG
[49 nt withheld, positions 3873-3921]
T
[91 nt withheld, positions 3923-4013]
G
[124 nt withheld, positions 4015-4138]
CAGGTGGCACTTTTCGGGGAAATGTGCGCGGAACCCCTATTTGTTTATTTTTCTAAATACATTCAAATAT
GTATCCGCTCATGAGACAATAACCCTGATAAATGCTTCAATAATATTGAAAAAGGAAGAATCCTGAGGCG
GAAAGAACCAGCTGTGGAATGTGTGTCAGTTAGGGTGTGGAAAGTCCCCAGGCTCCCCAGCAGGCAGAAG
TATGCAAAGCATGCATCTCAATTAGTCAGCAACCAGGTGTGGAAAGTCCCCAGGCTCCCCAGCAGGCAGA
AGTATGCAAAGCATGCATCTCAATTAGTCAGCAACCATAGTCCCGCCCCTAACTCCGCCCATCCCGCCCC
TAACTCCGCCCAGTTCCGCCCATTCTCCGCCCCATGGCTGACTAATTTTTTTTATTTATGCAGAGGCCGA
GGCCGCCTCGGCCTCTGAGCTATTCCAGAAGTAGTGAGGAGGCTTTTTTGGAGGCCTAGGCTTTTGCAAA
GATCGATCAAGAGACAGGATGAGGATCGTTTCGCATGATTGAACAAGATGGATTGCACGCAGGTTCTCCG
GCCGCTTGGGTGGAGAGGCTATTCGGCTATGACTGGGCACAACAGACAATCGGCTGCTCTGATGCCGCCG
TGTTCCGGCTGTCAGCGCAGGGGCGCCCGGTTCTTTTTGTCAAGACCGACCTGTCCGGTGCCCTGAATGA
ACTGCAAGACGAGGCAGCGCGGCTATCGTGGCTGGCCACGACGGGCGTTCCTTGCGCAGCTGTGCTCGAC
GTTGTCACTGAAGCGGGAAGGGACTGGCTGCTATTGGGCGAAGTGCCGGGGCAGGATCTCCTGTCATCTC
ACCTTGCTCCTGCCGAGAAAGTATCCATCATGGCTGATGCAATGCGGCGGCTGCATACGCTTGATCCGGC
TACCTGCCCATTCGACCACCAAGCGAAACATCGCATCGAGCGAGCACGTACTCGGATGGAAGCCGGTCTT
GTCGATCAGGATGATCTGGACGAAGAACATCAGGGGCTCGCGCCAGCCGAACTGTTCGCCAGGCTCAAGG
CGAGCATGCCCGACGGCGAGGATCTCGTCGTGACCCATGGCGATGCCTGCTTGCCGAATATCATGGTGGA
AAATGGCCGCTTTTCTGGATTCATCGACTGTGGCCGGCTGGGTGTGGCGGACCGCTATCAGGACATAGCG
TTGGCTACCCGTGATATTGCTGAAGAACTTGGCGGCGAATGGGCTGACCGCTTCCTCGTGCTTTACGGTA
TCGCCGCTCCCGATTCGCAGCGCATCGCCTTCTATCGCCTTCTTGACGAGTTCTTCTGAGCGGGACTCTG
GGGTTCGAAATGACCGACCAAGCGACGCCCAACCTGCCATCACGAGATTTCGATTCCACCGCCGCCTTCT
ATGAAAGGTTGGGCTTCGGAATCGTTTTCCGGGACGCCGGCTGGATGATCCTCCAGCGCGGGGATCTCAT
GCTGGAGTTCTTCGCCCACCCTAGGGGGAGGCTAACTGAAACACGGAAGGAGACAATACCGGAAGGAACC
CGCGCTATGACGGCAATAAAAAGACAGAATAAAACGCACGGTGTTGGGTCGTTTGTTCATAAACGCGGGG
TTCGGTCCCAGGGCTGGCACTCTGTCGATACCCCACCGAGACCCCATTGGGGCCAATACGCCCGCGTTTC
TTCCTTTTCCCCACCCCACCCCCCAAGTTCGGGTGAAGGCCCAGGGCTCGCAGCCAACGTCGGGGCGGCA
GGCCCTGCCATAGCCTCAGGTTACTCATATATACTTTAGATTGATTTAAAACTTCATTTTTAATTTAAAA
GGATCTAGGTGAAGATCCTTTTTGATAATCTCATGACCAAAATCCCTTAACGTGAGTTTTCGTTCCACTG
AGCGTCAGACCCCGTAGAAAAGATCAAAGGATCTTCTTGAGATCCTTTTTTTCTGCGCGTAATCTGCTGC
TTGCAAACAAAAAAACCACCGCTACCAGCGGTGGTTTGTTTGCCGGATCAAGAGCTACCAACTCTTTTTC
CGAAGGTAACTGGCTTCAGCAGAGCGCAGATACCAAATACTGTTCTTCTAGTGTAGCCGTAGTTAGGCCA
CCACTTCAAGAACTCTGTAGCACCGCCTACATACCTCGCTCTGCTAATCCTGTTACCAGTGGCTGCTGCC
AGTGGCGATAAGTCGTGTCTTACCGGGTTGGACTCAAGACGATAGTTACCGGATAAGGCGCAGCGGTCGG
GCTGAACGGGGGGTTCGTGCACACAGCCCAGCTTGGAGCGAACGACCTACACCGAACTGAGATACCTACA
GCGTGAGCTATGAGAAAGCGCCACGCTTCCCGAAGGGAGAAAGGCGGACAGGTATCCGGTAAGCGGCAGG
GTCGGAACAGGAGAGCGCACGAGGGAGCTTCCAGGGGGAAACGCCTGGTATCTTTATAGTCCTGTCGGGT
TTCGCCACCTCTGACTTGAGCGTCGATTTTTGTGATGCTCGTCAGGGGGGCGGAGCCTATGGAAAAACGC
CAGCAACGCGGCCTTTTTACGGTTCCTGGCCTTTTGCTGGCCTTTTGCTCACATGTTCTTTCCTGCGTTA
TCCCCTGATTCTGTGGATAACCGTATTACCGCC
